Addgene plasmid #214540: AiP1774 - pAAV-AiE2449m-minBG-SYFP2-WPRE-BGHpA
Purpose: AiE2449m is an enhancer sequence, designed to drive AAV-mediated transgene expression in specific populations of brain cells
Depositing lab: Allen Institute for Brain Science & Bosiljka Tasic. Depositing organization: Allen Institute. Publication: A suite of enhancer AAVs and transgenic mouse lines for genetic access to cortical cell types. Ben-Simon Y, Hooper M, Narayan S, Daigle TL, Dwivedi D, Way SW, Oster A, Stafford DA, Mich JK, Taormina MJ, Martinez RA, Opitz-Araya X, Roth JR, Alexander JR, Allen S, Amster A, Arbuckle J, Ayala A, Baker PM, Bakken TE, Barcelli T, Barta S, Bendrick J, Bertagnolli D, Bielstein C, Bishwakarma P, Bowlus J, Boyer G, Brouner K, Casian B, Casper T, Chakka AB, Chakrabarty R, Chance RK, Chavan S, Clark M, Colbert K, Collman F, Daniel S, Departee M, DiValentin P, Donadio N, Dotson N, Egdorf T, Fliss T, Gabitto M, Garcia J, Gary A, Gasperini M, Gloe J, Goldy J, Gore BB, Graybuck L, Greisman N, Haeseleer F, Halterman C, Haradon Z, Hastings SD, Helback O, Ho W, Hockemeyer D, Huang C, Huff S, Hunker A, Johansen N, Jones D, Juneau Z, Kalmbach B, Kannan M, Khem S, Kussick E, Kutsal R, Larsen R, Lee C, Lee AY, Leibly M, Lenz GH, Li S, Liang E, Lusk N, Madigan Z, Malloy J, Malone J, McCue R, Melchor J, Mollenkopf T, Moosman S, Morin E, Newman D, Ng L, Ngo K, Omstead V, Otto S, Oyama A, Pena N, Pham T, Phillips E, Pom CA, Potekhina L, Ransford S, Ray PL, Rette D, Reynoldson C, Rimorin C, Rocha D, Ruiz A, Sanchez REA, Sawyer L, Sedeno-Cortes A, Sevigny JP, Shapovalova N, Shepard N, Shulga L, Sigler AR, Siverts L, Soliman S, Somasundaram S, Staats B, Stewart K, Szelenyi E, Tieu M, Trader C, Tran A, van Velthoven CTJ, Walker M, Wang Y, Weed N, Wirthlin M, Wood T, Wynalda B, Yao Z, Zhou T, Ariza J, Dee N, Reding M, Ronellenfitch K, Mufti S, Sunkin SM, Smith KA, Esposito L, Waters J, Thyagarajan B, Yao S, Lein ES, Zeng H, Levi BP, Ngai J, Ting JT, Tasic B. Cell. 2025 May 16:S0092-8674(25)00513-6. doi: 10.1016/j.cell.2025.05.002. PubMed 40403729.
Backbone
  Vector backbone: pAAV2
  Vector type: AAV
Growth in bacteria
  Bacterial resistance: Ampicillin, 100 μg/mL
  Growth temperature: 37°C
  Growth strain: NEB Stable
  Copy number: High Copy
Gene/Insert
  Gene/Insert name: SYFP2
  Species: Synthetic
  Promoter: minBG
  Cloning method: Gibson Cloning
Terms and licenses: Academic/Nonprofit Terms; Industry Terms: Not Available to Industry
Depositor comments: 5' Cloning Site: SgrAI (destroyed), 3' Cloning Site: SgrAI (destroyed). Please visit https://doi.org/10.1101/2024.06.10.597244 for bioRxiv preprint.
How to cite: AiP1774 - pAAV-AiE2449m-minBG-SYFP2-WPRE-BGHpA was a gift from Allen Institute for Brain Science & Bosiljka Tasic (Addgene plasmid # 214540 ; http://n2t.net/addgene:214540 ; RRID:Addgene_214540)
