[The description below was written by a language model from this plasmid's Addgene catalogue record and pLannotate feature annotations shown in this document.]
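Description:
AiP1774 - pAAV-AiE2449m-minBG-SYFP2-WPRE-BGHpA is an AAV transfer plasmid built on a pAAV2 backbone, about 4.8 kb in the sequenced record, intended for packaging recombinant adeno-associated virus that reports the activity of a candidate brain enhancer. In bacteria it is maintained by a high-copy ColE1/pUC-type origin and selected with ampicillin through the β-lactamase gene and its native promoter. An f1 phage origin and small remnants of pBR322 bom and rop sequences are also present in the backbone. The listed recombination-deficient growth strain is consistent with the need to keep the repeat-rich ITRs intact.

The payload lies between AAV2 inverted terminal repeats, which provide the signals for replication and encapsidation of the vector genome. One ITR is annotated in full, while the other is detected only as two short fragments, which may reflect the difficulty of sequencing and annotating these hairpin structures rather than a true truncation. Within the ITRs, the enhancer AiE2449m is placed upstream of a minimal beta-globin promoter (minBG), which has little activity on its own, so expression depends on the enhancer. Neither the enhancer nor minBG is called by the automated annotation, but an unannotated stretch between the SYFP2 start and the fragmentary ITR is where they would sit. The reporter is SYFP2, a rapidly maturing monomeric yellow fluorescent protein. It is followed by WPRE sequence, annotated as two fragments and so possibly a shortened version, which enhances transcript stability and expression, and by the bovine growth hormone polyadenylation signal. The construct is designed to drive AAV-mediated fluorescent labelling of specific brain cell populations, although the record does not state which cell types AiE2449m targets.
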