Features (pLannotate 1.2.2; 14 found; start..end, strand, type, name):
    295..1155    -  CDS            AmpR: β-lactamase; bla; confers resistance to ampicillin, carbenicillin, and related antibiotics
   1156..1260    -  promoter       AmpR promoter: bla
   1355..1390    +  CDS            rop (fragment): Rop protein, which maintains plasmids at low copy number; rop
   1492..1541    +  misc_feature   bom (fragment): basis of mobility region from pBR322
   1542..1997    -  rep_origin     f1 ori (sequence partly withheld): f1 bacteriophage origin of replication; arrow indicates direction of (+) strand synthesis
   2016..2067    +  misc_feature   bom (fragment): basis of mobility region from pBR322
   2072..2212    -  repeat_region  AAV2 ITR: inverted terminal repeat of adeno-associated virus serotype 2 inverted
   2330..2441    -  polyA_signal   bGH poly(A) signal: bovine growth hormone polyadenylation signal
   2458..2538    -  misc_feature   WPRE (fragment): woodchuck hepatitis virus posttranscriptional regulatory element
   2544..2701    -  misc_feature   WPRE (fragment): woodchuck hepatitis virus posttranscriptional regulatory element
   2741..3457    -  CDS            SYFP2: SYFP2 is a basic (constitutively fluorescent) yellow fluorescent protein published in 2006, derived from Aequorea victoria. It is reported to be a very rapidly-maturing monomer with moderate acid sensitivity.
   4209..4236    -  repeat_region  AAV2 ITR (fragment): inverted terminal repeat of adeno-associated virus serotype 2 inverted
   4265..4292    -  repeat_region  AAV2 ITR (fragment): inverted terminal repeat of adeno-associated virus serotype 2 inverted
   4365..124     -  rep_origin     ori (across the origin): high-copy-number ColE1/pMB1/pBR322/pUC origin of replication
>Addgene plasmid #214540 | AiP1774 - pAAV-AiE2449m-minBG-SYFP2-WPRE-BGHpA | addgene full sequence | sequence record 432559 | Addgene NGS Result
GCTGAAGCCAGTTACCTTCGGAAAAAGAGTTGGTAGCTCTTGATCCGGCAAACAAACCACCGCTGGTAGC
GGTGGTTTTTTTGTTTGCAAGCAGCAGATTACGCGCAGAAAAAAAGGATCTCAAGAAGATCCTTTGATCT
TTTCTACGGGGTCTGACGCTCAGTGGAACGAAAACTCACGTTAAGGGATTTTGGTCATGAGATTATCAAA
AAGGATCTTCACCTAGATCCTTTTAAATTAAAAATGAAGTTTTAAATCAATCTAAAGTATATATGAGTAA
ACTTGGTCTGACAGTTACCAATGCTTAATCAGTGAGGCACCTATCTCAGCGATCTGTCTATTTCGTTCAT
CCATAGTTGCCTGACTCCCCGTCGTGTAGATAACTACGATACGGGAGGGCTTACCATCTGGCCCCAGTGC
TGCAATGATACCGCGAGACCCACGCTCACCGGCTCCAGATTTATCAGCAATAAACCAGCCAGCCGGAAGG
GCCGAGCGCAGAAGTGGTCCTGCAACTTTATCCGCCTCCATCCAGTCTATTAATTGTTGCCGGGAAGCTA
GAGTAAGTAGTTCGCCAGTTAATAGTTTGCGCAACGTTGTTGCCATTGCTACAGGCATCGTGGTGTCACG
CTCGTCGTTTGGTATGGCTTCATTCAGCTCCGGTTCCCAACGATCAAGGCGAGTTACATGATCCCCCATG
TTGTGCAAAAAAGCGGTTAGCTCCTTCGGTCCTCCGATCGTTGTCAGAAGTAAGTTGGCCGCAGTGTTAT
CACTCATGGTTATGGCAGCACTGCATAATTCTCTTACTGTCATGCCATCCGTAAGATGCTTTTCTGTGAC
TGGTGAGTACTCAACCAAGTCATTCTGAGAATAGTGTATGCGGCGACCGAGTTGCTCTTGCCCGGCGTCA
ATACGGGATAATACCGCGCCACATAGCAGAACTTTAAAAGTGCTCATCATTGGAAAACGTTCTTCGGGGC
GAAAACTCTCAAGGATCTTACCGCTGTTGAGATCCAGTTCGATGTAACCCACTCGTGCACCCAACTGATC
TTCAGCATCTTTTACTTTCACCAGCGTTTCTGGGTGAGCAAAAACAGGAAGGCAAAATGCCGCAAAAAAG
GGAATAAGGGCGACACGGAAATGTTGAATACTCATACTCTTCCTTTTTCAATATTATTGAAGCATTTATC
AGGGTTATTGTCTCATGAGCGGATACATATTTGAATGTATTTAGAAAAATAAACAAATAGGGGTTCCGCG
CACATTTCCCCGAAAAGTGCCACCTGACGTCTAAGAAACCATTATTATCATGACATTAACCTATAAAAAT
AGGCGTATCACGAGGCCCTTTCGTCTCGCGCGTTTCGGTGATGACGGTGAAAACCTCTGACACATGCAGC
TCCCGGAGACGGTCACAGCTTGTCTGTAAGCGGATGCCGGGAGCAGACAAGCCCGTCAGGGCGCGTCAGC
GGGTGTTGGCGGGTGTCGGGGCTGGCTTAACTATGCGGCATCAGAGCAGATTGTACTGAGAGTGCACCAT
AAAATTGTAAACGTTAATATTTTGTTAAAATTCGCGTTAAATTTTTGTTAAATCAGCTCATTTTTTAACC
AATAGACCGAAATCGGCAAAATCCCTTATAAATCAAAAGAATAGCCCGAGATAGAGT
[37 nt withheld, positions 1668-1704]
AAAGAACGTGGACTCCAACGTCAAAGG
[141 nt withheld, positions 1732-1872]
G
[46 nt withheld, positions 1874-1919]
A
[95 nt withheld, positions 1921-2015]
TATGCGGTGTGAAATACCGCACAGATGCGTAAGGAGAAAATACCGCATCAGGCGCCCCTGCAGGCAGCTG
CGCGCTCGCTCGCTCACTGAGGCCGCCCGGGCAAAGCCCGGGCGTCGGGCGACCTTTGGTCGCCCGGCCT
CAGTGAGCGAGCGAGCGCGCAGAGAGGGAGTGGCCAACTCCATCACTAGGGGTTCCTGCGGCCGCTCGGT
CCGCACGTGAGATCTCATGCCTGCTATTGTCTTCCCAATCCTCCCCCTTGCTGTCCTGCCCCACCCCACC
CCCCAGAATAGAATGACACCTACTCAGACAATGCGATGCAATTTCCTCATTTTATTAGGAAAGGACAGTG
GGAGTGGCACCTTCCAGGGTCAAGGAAGGCACGGGGGAGGGGCAAACAACAGATGGCTGGCAACTAGAAG
GCACAGTCGAAGATCTCTCGAGCCACGGAATTGTCAGTGCCCAACAGCCGAGCCCCTGTCCAGCAGCGGG
CAAGGCAGGCGGCGATGAGTTCCGCCGTGGCAAGAACTAACCAGGATTTATACAAGGAGGAGAAAATGAA
AGCCATACGGGAAGCAATAGCATGATACAAAGGCATTAAAGCAGCGTATCCACATAGCGTAAAAGGAGCA
ACATAGTTAAGAATACCAGTCAATCTTTCACAAATTTTGTAATCCAGAGGTTGATTATGATATCGAATTC
GCGGCCGCGGCGCGCCGTCGACTTACTTGTACAGCTCGTCCATGCCGAGAGTGATCCCGGCGGCGGTCAC
GAACTCCAGCAGGACCATGTGATCGCGCTTCTCGTTGGGGTCTTTGCTCAGCTTGGACTGGTAGCTCAGG
TAGTGGTTGTCGGGCAGCAGCACGGGGCCGTCGCCGATGGGGGTGTTCTGCTGGTAGTGGTCGGCGAGCT
GCACGCCGCCGTCCTCGATGTTGTGGCGGATCTTGAAGTTGGCCTTGATGCCGTTCTTCTGCTTGTCGGC
GGTGATATAGACGTTGTGGCTGTTGTAGTTGTACTCCAGCTTGTGCCCCAGGATGTTGCCGTCCTCCTTG
AAGTCGATGCCCTTCAGCTCGATGCGGTTCACCAGGGTGTCGCCCTCGAACTTCACCTCGGCGCGGGTCT
TGTAGTTGCCGTCGTCCTTGAAGAAGATGGTGCGCTCCTGGACGTAGCCTTCGGGCATGGCGGACTTGAA
GAAGTCGTGCTGCTTCATGTGGTCGGGGTAGCGGGCGAAGCACTGCACGCCGTAGCCCAGGGTGGTCACG
AGGGTGGGCCAGGGCACGGGCAGCTTGCCGGTGGTGCAGATCAGCTTCAGGGTCAGCTTGCCGTAGGTGG
CATCGCCCTCGCCCTCGCCGGACACGCTGAACTTGTGGCCGTTTACGTCGCCGTCCAGCTCGACCAGGAT
GGGCACCACCCCGGTGAACAGCTCCTCGCCCTTGCTCACCATGGTGGCGACCGGTAGCGCTAGCTTCGAA
AGATCTGGATCCCAGAAGCAAATGTAAGCAATAGATGGCTCTGCCCTGACTTTTATGCCCAGCCCGAGCT
CCGAAAAAGAAGCTTCCAAAAGCAGCTTTCTTTTTGAAAATTCTGTCTTTTTATATAGATTTACTGTTTT
TTTTGATTAGATAGGTGTTTTATATATAATTGCTCAAATAACCATATGCATGGATACCTTGATATTTACA
TAAGGGATTACCTACAGCAATGAGGCCAGTTTATATTTGTTTATGTGAGGAAATACTTGGAAGGATTATT
TAAATGCCTTGCAAATGTTGCCCTCTGGTGGAAGGTTTAAAAAGAATCTTAACCCTTAATTACATAACTC
AAGCTACTGGTTTTTGTGTGTTTATTTGTTTTTTCTTTCTTTCCCTCTTCTTTGTTAGTATCAGTTAAAA
TAAAATCTATACCTAAAAGCATAAAGTCCTTCTTGTGGGCAATATGCATGCAATTATCAAACTGATTACA
AAATTTCTGTTACAGACTCACTGATGGCTTGAGAATCTCACTTGAACACAAAAGAAATTTCACTATGCTG
AGGTTTAGAAAAGCCAGCTAAGCAAGCACACAGGGGTGTTGTTTCAGATTTGACTCCACAGTAGATTAAT
TTACGATTCTCTTGTAGACTAGAGCTTCGATTATTACTCTTACAACGCGTGCGGCCGCAGGAACCCCTAG
TGATGGAGTTGGCCACTCCCTCTCTGCGCGCTCGCTCGCTCACTGAGGCCGGGCGACCAAAGGTCGCCCG
ACGCCCGGGCGGCCTCAGTGAGCGAGCGAGCGCGCAGCTGCCTGCAGGACATGTGAGCAAAAGGCCAGCA
AAAGGCCAGGAACCGTAAAAAGGCCGCGTTGCTGGCGTTTTTCCATAGGCTCCGCCCCCCTGACGAGCAT
CACAAAAATCGACGCTCAAGTCAGAGGTGGCGAAACCCGACAGGACTATAAAGATACCAGGCGTTTCCCC
CTGGAAGCTCCCTCGTGCGCTCTCCTGTTCCGACCCTGCCGCTTACCGGATACCTGTCCGCCTTTCTCCC
TTCGGGAAGCGTGGCGCTTTCTCATAGCTCACGCTGTAGGTATCTCAGTTCGGTGTAGGTCGTTCGCTCC
AAGCTGGGCTGTGTGCACGAACCCCCCGTTCAGCCCGACCGCTGCGCCTTATCCGGTAACTATCGTCTTG
AGTCCAACCCGGTAAGACACGACTTATCGCCACTGGCAGCAGCCACTGGTAACAGGATTAGCAGAGCGAG
GTATGTAGGCGGTGCTACAGAGTTCTTGAAGTGGTGGCCTAACTACGGCTACACTAGAAGAACAGTATTT
GGTATCTGCGCTCT
